Addgene plasmid #170743: pFLAG K60A-CPTP
Purpose: The plasmids contain inserts (ORFs) for expressing various members of the GlycoLipid Transfer Protein (GLTP) superfamily.
Depositing lab: Rhoderick Brown. Depositing organization: University of Minnesota. Publication: Non-vesicular trafficking by a ceramide-1-phosphate transfer protein regulates eicosanoids. Simanshu DK, Kamlekar RK, Wijesinghe DS, Zou X, Zhai X, Mishra SK, Molotkovsky JG, Malinina L, Hinchcliffe EH, Chalfant CE, Brown RE, Patel DJ. Nature. 2013 Aug 22;500(7463):463-7. doi: 10.1038/nature12332. Epub 2013 Jul 17. PubMed 23863933.
Backbone
  Vector backbone: pFLAG
  Vector type: Mammalian Expression
Growth in bacteria
  Bacterial resistance: Ampicillin, 100 μg/mL
  Growth temperature: 37°C
  Growth strain: DH5alpha
  Copy number: High Copy
Gene/Insert
  Gene/Insert name: CPTP (alt name: GLTPD1)
  Species: H. sapiens (human)
  Mutation: K60A
  Entrez Gene: CPTP (a.k.a. GLTPD1)
  Tag / fusion protein: FLAG (N terminal on backbone)
  Cloning method: Restriction Enzyme; 5′ cloning site Unknown (unknown if destroyed)
Terms and licenses: Academic/Nonprofit Terms; Industry Terms: Not Available to Industry
How to cite: pFLAG K60A-CPTP was a gift from Rhoderick Brown (Addgene plasmid # 170743 ; http://n2t.net/addgene:170743 ; RRID:Addgene_170743)
