[The description below was written by a language model from this plasmid's Addgene catalogue record and pLannotate feature annotations shown in this document.]
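Description:
pFLAG K60A-CPTP is a mammalian expression plasmid of about 6.9 kb, built on a pFLAG backbone, that encodes a point mutant of human ceramide-1-phosphate transfer protein (CPTP, also called GLTPD1), a member of the glycolipid transfer protein (GLTP) superfamily. It is maintained in E. coli through a high-copy ColE1/pUC-type origin and selected with ampicillin via the β-lactamase gene. An f1 origin is also present, which would allow single-stranded DNA production. Short remnants of lac-derived elements (lacZα, lac promoter/operator, lacI fragment) and a T7 promoter appear to be backbone carry-overs rather than functional parts of the expression design.

The CPTP open reading frame carries the K60A substitution and is driven by the human cytomegalovirus immediate early enhancer and promoter, with transcripts terminated by the human growth hormone polyadenylation signal. A FLAG epitope supplied by the backbone sits just upstream of the coding region, giving an N-terminally tagged protein that can be detected or immunoprecipitated with anti-FLAG antibodies. The annotation software matches this element only as a fragment of a 3xFLAG tag, consistent with a single FLAG unit. A second cassette pairs the SV40 enhancer/early promoter with the neo gene and an SV40 polyadenylation signal, which should allow G418 selection of stable transfectants. The adjacent ble and str fragment annotations probably reflect flanking sequence carried along from the transposon source of neo.

The record describes the plasmid as one of a set for expressing GLTP superfamily members. It does not state the functional consequence of K60A, nor the restriction sites used for cloning. The natural use is comparison with wild-type CPTP in transfected mammalian cells.
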