Features (pLannotate 1.2.2; 22 found; start..end, strand, type, name):
      4..158     -  CDS            lacZα (fragment): LacZα fragment of β-galactosidase; lacZ fragment
    318..697     +  enhancer       CMV enhancer: human cytomegalovirus immediate early enhancer
    699..898     +  promoter       CMV promoter: human cytomegalovirus (CMV) immediate early promoter
    944..964     +  CDS            3xFLAG (fragment): three tandem FLAG® epitope tags
    987..1628    +  CDS            CPTP: CPTP_HUMAN - Also known as GLTPD1 From Homo sapiens (Human).
   1639..2261    +  polyA_signal   hGH poly(A) signal: human growth hormone polyadenylation signal
   2303..2600    +  promoter       SV40 promoter: SV40 enhancer and early promoter
   2654..3445    +  CDS            neo: KKA2_KLEPN - Also known as kan, nptII. Experimental evidence at protein level: Swiss-Prot protein existence level 1. Resistance to kanamycin, neomycin, paromomycin, ribostamycin, butirosin and gentamicin B. From Klebsiella pneumoniae.
   3469..3846    +  CDS            ble: BLE_KLEPN - Experimental evidence at protein level: Swiss-Prot protein existence level 1. Binding protein with a strong affinity to the bleomycin family of antibiotics. Binds to CL990; an antimitotic-antibiotic compound. From Klebsiella pneumoniae.
   3888..3947    +  CDS            str (fragment): STR_KLEPN - Protein inferred from homology: Swiss-Prot protein existence level 3. The aminoglycoside phosphotransferases achieve inactivation of their antibiotic substrates by phosphorylation. From Klebsiella pneumoniae.
   3970..3993    -  rep_origin     CloDF13 ori (fragment): Plasmids containing the CloDF13 (CDF) origin of replication can be propagated in E. coli cells that contain additional plasmids with compatible origins.
   3994..4077    +  CDS            large T antigen (fragment): large T antigen from SV40 (simian virus 40)
   4100..4234    +  polyA_signal   SV40 poly(A) signal: SV40 polyadenylation signal
   4240..4258    -  promoter       T7 promoter: promoter for bacteriophage T7 RNA polymerase
   4296..4312    -  protein_bind   lac operator: The lac repressor binds to the lac operator to inhibit transcription in E. coli. This inhibition can be relieved by adding lactose or isopropyl-β-D-thiogalactopyranoside (IPTG). lac repressor encoded by lacI
   4320..4350    -  promoter       lac promoter: promoter for the E. coli lac operon
   4365..4386    -  protein_bind   CAP binding site: CAP binding activates transcription in the presence of cAMP. E. coli catabolite activator protein
   4399..4491    -  CDS            lacI (fragment): lac repressor; lacI; The lac repressor binds to the lac operator to inhibit transcription in E. coli. This inhibition can be relieved by adding lactose or isopropyl-β-D-thiogalactopyranoside (IPTG).
   4674..5262    -  rep_origin     ori: high-copy-number ColE1/pMB1/pBR322/pUC origin of replication
   5433..6293    -  CDS            AmpR: β-lactamase; bla; confers resistance to ampicillin, carbenicillin, and related antibiotics
   6294..6398    -  promoter       AmpR promoter: bla
   6425..6853    +  rep_origin     f1 ori (sequence partly withheld): f1 bacteriophage origin of replication; arrow indicates direction of (+) strand synthesis
>Addgene plasmid #170743 | pFLAG K60A-CPTP | addgene full sequence | sequence record 337075 | Addgene NGS Result
CCATTCGCCATTCAGGCTGCGCAACTGTTGGGAAGGGCGATCGGTGCGGGCCTCTTCGCTATTACGCCAG
CTGGCGAAAGGGGGATGTGCTGCAAGGCGATTAAGTTGGGTAACGCCAGGGTTTTCCCAGTCACGACGTT
GTAAAACGACGGCCAGTGCCAAGCTGATCTATACATTGAATCAATATTGGCAATTAGCCATATTAGTCAT
TGGTTATATAGCATAAATCAATATTGGCTATTGGCCATTGCATACGTTGTATCTATATCATAATATGTAC
ATTTATATTGGCTCATGTCCAATATGACCGCCATGTTGACATTGATTATTGACTAGTTATTAATAGTAAT
CAATTACGGGGTCATTAGTTCATAGCCCATATATGGAGTTCCGCGTTACATAACTTACGGTAAATGGCCC
GCCTGGCTGACCGCCCAACGACCCCCGCCCATTGACGTCAATAATGACGTATGTTCCCATAGTAACGCCA
ATAGGGACTTTCCATTGACGTCAATGGGTGGAGTATTTACGGTAAACTGCCCACTTGGCAGTACATCAAG
TGTATCATATGCCAAGTCCGCCCCCTATTGACGTCAATGACGGTAAATGGCCCGCCTGGCATTATGCCCA
GTACATGACCTTACGGGACTTTCCTACTTGGCAGTACATCTACGTATTAGTCATCGCTATTACCATGGTG
ATGCGGTTTTGGCAGTACACCAATGGGCGTGGATAGCGGTTTGACTCACGGGGATTTCCAAGTCTCCACC
CCATTGACGTCAATGGGAGTTTGTTTTGGCACCAAAATCAACGGGACTTTCCAAAATGTCGTAATAACCC
CGCCCCGTTGACGCAAATGGGCGGTAGGCGTGTACGGTGGGAGGTCTATATAAGCAGAGCTCGTTTAGTG
AACCGTCAGAATTAATTCAGATCGATCTACCATGGACTACAAAGACGATGACGACAAGCTTGCGGCCGCG
AATTCAATGGATGACTCGGAGACAGGTTTCAATCTGAAAGTCGTCCTGGTCAGTTTCAAGCAGTGTCTCG
ATGAGAAGGAAGAGGTCTTGCTGGACCCCTACATTGCCAGCTGGAAGGGCCTGGTCAGGTTTCTGAACAG
CCTGGGCACCATCTTCTCATTCATCTCCAAGGACGTGGTCTCCGCGCTGCGGATCATGGAGCGCCTCAGG
GGCGGCCCGCAGAGCGAGCACTACCGCAGCCTGCAGGCCATGGTGGCCCATGAGCTGAGCAACCGGCTGG
TGGACCTGGAGCGCCGCTCCCACCACCCGGAGTCTGGCTGCCGGACGGTGCTGCGCCTGCACCGCGCCCT
GCACTGGCTGCAGCTGTTCCTGGAGGGCCTGCGTACCAGCCCCGAGGACGCACGCACCTCCGCGCTCTGC
GCCGACTCCTACAACGCCTCGCTGGCCGCCTACCACCCCTGGGTTGTGCGCCGCGCCGTCACCGTGGCCT
TCTGCACGCTGCCCACACGCGAGGTCTTCCTGGAGGCCATGAACGTGGGGCCCCCGGAGCAGGCCGTGCA
GATGCTAGGCGAGGCCCTCCCCTTCATCCAGCGTGTCTACAACGTCTCCCAGAAGCTCTACGCCGAGCAC
TCCCTGCTGGACCTGCCCTAGGGATCCCGGGTGGCATCCCTGTGACCCCTCCCCAGTGCCTCTCCTGGCC
CTGGAAGTTGCCACTCCAGTGCCCACCAGCCTTGTCCTAATAAAATTAAGTTGCATCATTTTGTCTGACT
AGGTGTCCTTCTATAATATTATGGGGTGGAGGGGGGTGGTATGGAGCAAGGGGCAAGTTGGGAAGACAAC
CTGTAGGGCCTGCGGGGTCTATTGGGAACCAAGCTGGAGTGCAGTGGCACAATCTTGGCTCACTGCAATC
TCCGCCTCCTGGGTTCAAGCGATTCTCCTGCCTCAGCCTCCCGAGTTGTTGGGATTCCAGGCATGCATGA
CCAGGCTCAGCTAATTTTTGTTTTTTTGGTAGAGACGGGGTTTCACCATATTGGCCAGGCTGGTCTCCAA
CTCCTAATCTCAGGTGATCTACCCACCTTGGCCTCCCAAATTGCTGGGATTACAGGCGTGAACCACTGCT
CCCTTCCCTGTCCTTCTGATTTTAAAATAACTATACCAGCAGGAGGACGTCCAGACACAGCATAGGCTAC
CTGGCCATGCCCAACCGGTGGGACATTTGAGTTGCTTGCTTGGCACTGTCCTCTCATGCGTTGGGTCCAC
TCAGTAGATGCCTGTTGAATTGGGTACGCGGCCAGCTTGGCTGTGGAATGTGTGTCAGTTAGGGTGTGGA
AAGTCCCCAGGCTCCCCAGCAGGCAGAAGTATGCAAAGCATGCATCTCAATTAGTCAGCAACCAGGTGTG
GAAAGTCCCCAGGCTCCCCAGCAGGCAGAAGTATGCAAAGCATGCATCTCAATTAGTCAGCAACCATAGT
CCCGCCCCTAACTCCGCCCATCCCGCCCCTAACTCCGCCCAGTTCCGCCCATTCTCCGCCCCATGGCTGA
CTAATTTTTTTTATTTATGCAGAGGCCGAGGCCGCCTCGGCCTCTGAGCTATTCCAGAAGTAGTGAGGAG
GCTTTTTTGGAGGAATTGATCAGCTTGGGATCTGATCAAGAGACAGGATGAGGATCGTTTCGCATGATTG
AACAAGATGGATTGCACGCAGGTTCTCCGGCCGCTTGGGTGGAGAGGCTATTCGGCTATGACTGGGCACA
ACAGACAATCGGCTGCTCTGATGCCGCCGTGTTCCGGCTGTCAGCGCAGGGGCGCCCGGTTCTTTTTGTC
AAGACCGACCTGTCCGGTGCCCTGAATGAACTGCAGGACGAGGCAGCGCGGCTATCGTGGCTGGCCACGA
CGGGCGTTCCTTGCGCAGCTGTGCTCGACGTTGTCACTGAAGCGGGAAGGGACTGGCTGCTATTGGGCGA
AGTGCCGGGGCAGGATCTCCTGTCATCTCACCTTGCTCCTGCCGAGAAAGTATCCATCATGGCTGATGCA
ATGCGGCGGCTGCATACGCTTGATCCGGCTACCTGCCCATTCGACCACCAAGCGAAACATCGCATCGAGC
GAGCACGTACTCGGATGGAAGCCGGTCTTGTCGATCAGGATGATCTGGACGAAGAGCATCAGGGGCTCGC
GCCAGCCGAACTGTTCGCCAGGCTCAAGGCGCGCATGCCCGACGGCGAGGATCTCGTCGTGACCCATGGC
GATGCCTGCTTGCCGAATATCATGGTGGAAAATGGCCGCTTTTCTGGATTCATCGACTGTGGCCGGCTGG
GTGTGGCGGACCGCTATCAGGACATAGCGTTGGCTACCCGTGATATTGCTGAAGAGCTTGGCGGCGAATG
GGCTGACCGCTTCCTCGTGCTTTACGGTATCGCCGCTCCCGATTCGCAGCGCATCGCCTTCTATCGCCTT
CTTGACGAGTTCTTCTGAGCGGGACTCTGGGGTTCGAAATGACCGACCAAGCGACGCCCAACCTGCCATC
ACGAGATTTCGATTCCACCGCCGCCTTCTATGAAAGGTTGGGCTTCGGAATCGTTTTCCGGGACGCCGGC
TGGATGATCCTCCAGCGCGGGGATCTCATGCTGGAGTTCTTCGCCCACCCCGGGCTCGATCCCCTCGCGA
GTTGGTTCAGCTGCTGCCTGAGGCTGGACGACCTCGCGGAGTTCTACCGGCAGTGCAAATCCGTCGGCAT
CCAGGAAACCAGCAGCGGCTATCCGCGCATCCATGCCCCCGAACTGCAGGAGTGGGGAGGCACGATGGCC
GCTTTGGTCGACCCGGACGGGACGCTCCTGCGCCTGATACAGAACGAATTGCTTGCAGGCATCTCATGAG
TGTGTCTTCCCGTTTTCCGCCTGAGGTCACTGCGTGGATGGAGCGCTGGCGCCTGCTGCGCGACGGCGAG
CTGCTCACCACCCACTCGCCAAGCTGGAACCGTAAAAAGGCCGCGTTGCTGGCGTTTTTCCATAGGCTCC
GCCGATCATAATCAGCCATACCACATTTGTAGAGGTTTTACTTGCTTTAAAAAACCTCCCACACCTCCCC
CTGAACCTGAAACATAAAATGAATGCAATTGTTGTTGTTAACTTGTTTATTGCAGCTTATAATGGTTACA
AATAAAGCAATAGCATCACAAATTTCACAAATAAAGCATTTTTTTCACTGCATTCTAGTTGTGGTTTGTC
CAAACTCATCAATGTATCTTATCATGTCTGGATCAATTCCCTATAGTGAGTCGTATTAAATTCGTAATCA
TGTCATAGCTGTTTCCTGTGTGAAATTGTTATCCGCTCACAATTCCACACAACATACGAGCCGGAAGCAT
AAAGTGTAAAGCCTGGGGTGCCTAATGAGTGAGCTAACTCACATTAATTGCGTTGCGCTCACTGCCCGCT
TTCCAGTCGGGAAACCTGTCGTGCCAGCTGCATTAATGAATCGGCCAACGCGCGGGGAGAGGCGGTTTGC
GTATTGGGCGCTCTTCCGCTTCCTCGCTCACTGACTCGCTGCGCTCGGTCGTTCGGCTGCGGCGAGCGGT
ATCAGCTCACTCAAAGGCGGTAATACGGTTATCCACAGAATCAGGGGATAACGCAGGAAAGAACATGTGA
GCAAAAGGCCAGCAAAAGGCCAGGAACCGTAAAAAGGCCGCGTTGCTGGCGTTTTTCCATAGGCTCCGCC
CCCCTGACGAGCATCACAAAAATCGACGCTCAAGTCAGAGGTGGCGAAACCCGACAGGACTATAAAGATA
CCAGGCGTTTCCCCCTGGAAGCTCCCTCGTGCGCTCTCCTGTTCCGACCCTGCCGCTTACCGGATACCTG
TCCGCCTTTCTCCCTTCGGGAAGCGTGGCGCTTTCTCATAGCTCACGCTGTAGGTATCTCAGTTCGGTGT
AGGTCGTTCGCTCCAAGCTGGGCTGTGTGCACGAACCCCCCGTTCAGCCCGACCGCTGCGCCTTATCCGG
TAACTATCGTCTTGAGTCCAACCCGGTAAGACACGACTTATCGCCACTGGCAGCAGCCACTGGTAACAGG
ATTAGCAGAGCGAGGTATGTAGGCGGTGCTACAGAGTTCTTGAAGTGGTGGCCTAACTACGGCTACACTA
GAAGAACAGTATTTGGTATCTGCGCTCTGCTGAAGCCAGTTACCTTCGGAAAAAGAGTTGGTAGCTCTTG
ATCCGGCAAACAAACCACCGCTGGTAGCGGTGGTTTTTTTGTTTGCAAGCAGCAGATTACGCGCAGAAAA
AAAGGATCTCAAGAAGATCCTTTGATCTTTTCTACGGGGTCTGACGCTCAGTGGAACGAAAACTCACGTT
AAGGGATTTTGGTCATGAGATTATCAAAAAGGATCTTCACCTAGATCCTTTTAAATTAAAAATGAAGTTT
TAAATCAATCTAAAGTATATATGAGTAAACTTGGTCTGACAGTTACCAATGCTTAATCAGTGAGGCACCT
ATCTCAGCGATCTGTCTATTTCGTTCATCCATAGTTGCCTGACTCCCCGTCGTGTAGATAACTACGATAC
GGGAGGGCTTACCATCTGGCCCCAGTGCTGCAATGATACCGCGAGACCCACGCTCACCGGCTCCAGATTT
ATCAGCAATAAACCAGCCAGCCGGAAGGGCCGAGCGCAGAAGTGGTCCTGCAACTTTATCCGCCTCCATC
CAGTCTATTAATTGTTGCCGGGAAGCTAGAGTAAGTAGTTCGCCAGTTAATAGTTTGCGCAACGTTGTTG
CCATTGCTACAGGCATCGTGGTGTCACGCTCGTCGTTTGGTATGGCTTCATTCAGCTCCGGTTCCCAACG
ATCAAGGCGAGTTACATGATCCCCCATGTTGTGCAAAAAAGCGGTTAGCTCCTTCGGTCCTCCGATCGTT
GTCAGAAGTAAGTTGGCCGCAGTGTTATCACTCATGGTTATGGCAGCACTGCATAATTCTCTTACTGTCA
TGCCATCCGTAAGATGCTTTTCTGTGACTGGTGAGTACTCAACCAAGTCATTCTGAGAATAGTGTATGCG
GCGACCGAGTTGCTCTTGCCCGGCGTCAATACGGGATAATACCGCGCCACATAGCAGAACTTTAAAAGTG
CTCATCATTGGAAAACGTTCTTCGGGGCGAAAACTCTCAAGGATCTTACCGCTGTTGAGATCCAGTTCGA
TGTAACCCACTCGTGCACCCAACTGATCTTCAGCATCTTTTACTTTCACCAGCGTTTCTGGGTGAGCAAA
AACAGGAAGGCAAAATGCCGCAAAAAAGGGAATAAGGGCGACACGGAAATGTTGAATACTCATACTCTTC
CTTTTTCAATATTATTGAAGCATTTATCAGGGTTATTGTCTCATGAGCGGATACATATTTGAATGTATTT
AGAAAAATAAACAAATAGGGGTTCCGCGCACATTTCCCCGAAAAGTGCCACCTG
[124 nt withheld, positions 6425-6548]
C
[91 nt withheld, positions 6550-6640]
A
[49 nt withheld, positions 6642-6690]
CCTTTGACGTTGGAGTCCACGTTCTTT
[37 nt withheld, positions 6718-6754]
ACCCTATCTCGGTCTATTCTTTTGATTTATAAGGGATTTTGCCGATTTCGGCCTATTGGTTAAAAAATGA
GCTGATTTAACAAAAATTTAACGCGAATTTTAACAAAATATTAACGCTTACAATTT
